Addgene plasmid #201802: pET28a AviTag-DogTag2-MBP
Purpose: Bacterial expression of maltose binding protein with a peptide tag for covalent bond formation and an AviTag for site-specific biotinylation.
Depositing lab: Mark Howarth. Depositing organization: University of Oxford. Publication: Design and Evolution of Enhanced Peptide-Peptide Ligation for Modular Transglutaminase Assembly. Keeble AH, Wood DP, Howarth M. Bioconjug Chem. 2023 Jun 8. doi: 10.1021/acs.bioconjchem.3c00122. PubMed 37289810.
Backbone
  Vector backbone: pET28a
  Backbone manufacturer: Novagen
  Backbone size w/o insert (bp): 5369
  Total vector size (bp): 6636
  Vector type: Bacterial Expression
Growth in bacteria
  Bacterial resistance: Kanamycin, 50 μg/mL
  Growth temperature: 37°C
  Growth strain: DH5alpha
  Copy number: High Copy
Gene/Insert
  Gene/Insert name: MBP (alt name: Maltose binding protein)
  Species: Synthetic
  Insert size (bp): 1317
  Promoter: T7
  Tag / fusion protein: AviTag (N terminal on insert); DogTag2 (N terminal on insert)
  Cloning method: Gibson Cloning
  Sequencing primers: 5′ T7F; 3′ T7R
Terms and licenses: Academic/Nonprofit Terms; Industry Terms: Not Available to Industry
How to cite: pET28a AviTag-DogTag2-MBP was a gift from Mark Howarth (Addgene plasmid # 201802)
