[The description below was written by a language model from this plasmid's Addgene catalogue record and pLannotate feature annotations shown in this document.]
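Description:
pET28a AviTag-DogTag2-MBP is a bacterial expression plasmid built on the Novagen pET28a backbone for producing a tagged maltose binding protein in E. coli. It replicates from a ColE1/pMB1-type origin accompanied by the rop gene and the pBR322 bom region, is selected with kanamycin through the aph(3')-Ia gene, and carries an f1 origin. The catalogue lists it as high copy, although rop is normally associated with reduced copy number. The short tetracycline-resistance and AmpR-promoter fragments in the annotation are backbone remnants, not functional markers.

The expression cassette follows the standard pET layout: a T7 promoter with an adjacent lac operator, the T7 gene 10 ribosome binding site, the open reading frame, and a T7 terminator. The plasmid-borne lacI gene supplies repressor, so expression requires a host providing T7 RNA polymerase and is induced with IPTG. The annotated MBP lacks a signal sequence and should therefore remain cytosolic. According to the record, its N terminus carries an AviTag, a short peptide biotinylated at a single lysine by BirA, and DogTag2, a peptide tag for covalent bond formation described in the associated work on enhanced peptide-peptide ligation. Neither tag is annotated by name, but both presumably lie in the unannotated stretch between the thrombin site and MBP. A thrombin site and partial matches to His-tag-containing elements are detected upstream of MBP, with another partial His-tag match downstream. The sequenced record is 6,561 nt, slightly shorter than the 6,636 bp catalogue size.

The protein serves as a soluble model partner for covalent ligation experiments, with site-specific biotinylation available for capture or detection.
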