Features (pLannotate 1.2.2; 21 found; start..end, strand, type, name):
     26..73      -  terminator     T7 terminator: transcription terminator for bacteriophage T7 RNA polymerase
     81..130     -  CDS            SET1 (fragment): solubility-enhancement tag derived from T7 phage gene 10B
    140..157     -  CDS            9xHis (fragment): 9xHis affinity tag
    194..1291    -  CDS            MBP: maltose binding protein from E. coli; malE (mutated); This version of the gene does not encode a signal sequence, so MBP will remain in the cytosol.
   1439..1456    -  CDS            thrombin site: thrombin recognition and cleavage site
   1467..1483    -  CDS            capTEV™ (fragment): composite tag for in vivo biotinylation, TEV protease cleavage, and 6xHis tagging
   1502..1524    -  RBS            RBS: efficient ribosome binding site from bacteriophage T7 gene 10 (Olins and Rangwala, 1989)
   1539..1563    -  protein_bind   lac operator: The lac repressor binds to the lac operator to inhibit transcription in E. coli. This inhibition can be relieved by adding lactose or isopropyl-β-D-thiogalactopyranoside (IPTG). lac repressor encoded by lacI
   1564..1582    -  promoter       T7 promoter: promoter for bacteriophage T7 RNA polymerase
   1604..1883    +  CDS            TcR (fragment): tetracycline efflux protein; tet; confers resistance to tetracycline
   1891..1968    +  promoter       lacI promoter: lacI
   1969..3051    +  CDS            lacI: lac repressor; lacI; The lac repressor binds to the lac operator to inhibit transcription in E. coli. This inhibition can be relieved by adding lactose or isopropyl-β-D-thiogalactopyranoside (IPTG).
   3064..3085    +  protein_bind   CAP binding site: CAP binding activates transcription in the presence of cAMP. E. coli catabolite activator protein
   3100..3391    +  CDS            TcR (fragment): tetracycline efflux protein; tet; confers resistance to tetracycline
   3463..3843    -  CDS            YPB1_ECOLX: Protein predicted: Swiss-Prot protein existence level 4. From Escherichia coli.
   3860..4051    +  CDS            rop: Rop protein, which maintains plasmids at low copy number; rop
   4153..4292    +  misc_feature   bom: basis of mobility region from pBR322
   4478..5066    -  rep_origin     ori: high-copy-number ColE1/pMB1/pBR322/pUC origin of replication
   5188..6003    +  CDS            KanR: aminoglycoside phosphotransferase; aph(3')-Ia; confers resistance to kanamycin in bacteria or G418 (Geneticin®) in eukaryotes
   6012..6069    -  promoter       AmpR promoter (fragment): bla
   6122..6550    -  rep_origin     f1 ori (sequence partly withheld): f1 bacteriophage origin of replication; arrow indicates direction of (+) strand synthesis
>Addgene plasmid #201802 | pET28a AviTag-DogTag2-MBP | addgene full sequence | sequence record 404693 | Addgene NGS Result
ATCCGGATATAGTTCCTCCTTTCAGCAAAAAACCCCTCAAGACCCGTTTAGAGGCCCCAAGGGGTTATGC
TAGTTATTGCTCAGCGGTGGCAGCAGCCAACTCAGCTTCCTTTCGGGCTTTGTTAGCAGCCGGATCTCAG
TGGTGGTGGTGGTGGTGCTCGAGTGCGGCCGCAAGCTTTTACGAGCTCGAATTAGTCTGCGCGTCTTTCA
GGGCTTCATCGACAGTCTGACGACCGCTGGCGGCGTTGATCACCGCAGTACGCACGGCATACCAGAAAGC
GGACATCTGCGGGATGTTCGGCATGATTTCACCTTTCTGGGCGTTTTCCATAGTGGCGGCAATACGTGGA
TCTTTCGCCAACTCTTCCTCGTAAGACTTCAGCGCTACGGCACCCAGCGGTTTGTCTTTATTAACCGCTT
CCAGACCTTCATCAGTCAGCAGATAGTTTTCGAGGAACTCTTTTGCCAGCTCTTTGTTCGGACTGGCGGC
GTTAATACCTGCGCTCAGCACGCCAACGAACGGTTTGGATGGTTGACCCTTGAAGGTCGGCAGTACCGTT
ACACCATAATTCACTTTGCTGGTGTCGATGTTGGACCATGCCCACGGGCCGTTGATGGTCATCGCTGTTT
CGCCTTTATTAAAGGCAGCTTCTGCGATGGAGTAATCGGTGTCTGCATTCATGTGTTTGTTTTTAATCAG
GTCAACCAGGAAGGTCAGACCCGCTTTCGCGCCAGCGTTATCCACGCCCACGTCTTTAATGTCGTACTTG
CCGTTTTCATACTTGAACGCATAACCCCCGTCAGCAGCAATCAGCGGCCAGGTGAAGTACGGTTCTTGCA
GGTTGAACATCAGCGCGCTCTTACCTTTCGCTTTCAGTTCTTTATCCAGCGCCGGGATCTCTTCCCAGGT
TTTTGGCGGGTTCGGCAGCAGATCTTTGTTATAAATCAGCGATAACGCTTCAACAGCGATCGGGTAAGCA
ATCAGCTTGCCGTTGTAACGTACGGCATCCCAGGTAAACGGATACAGCTTGTCCTGGAACGCTTTGTCCG
GGGTGATTTCAGCCAACAGGCCAGATTGAGCGTAGCCACCAAAGCGGTCGTGTGCCCAGAAGATAATGTC
AGGGCCATCGCCAGTTGCCGCAACCTGTGGGAATTTCTCTTCCAGTTTATCCGGATGCTCAACGGTGACT
TTAATTCCGGTATCTTTCTCGAATTTCTTACCGACTTCAGCGAGACCGTTATAGCCTTTATCGCCGTTAA
TCCAGATTACCAGTTTACCTTCTTCGATTTTACCACTTTCACCACTACCTTTCGGCGGCAGCGGTTCATT
GGTGATATAATGTTTACCATCGGTGAATTCGTATGTAGCCGGAATATCTCCGCTACCTTCATGCCATTCA
ATTTTCTGCGCTTCGAAAATATCATTCAGACCCATATGGCTGCCGCGCGGCACCAGGCCGCTGCTGTGAT
GATGATGATGATGGCTGCTGCCCATGGTATATCTCCTTCTTAAAGTTAAACAAAATTATTTCTATAGGGG
AATTGTTATCCGCTCACAATTCCCCTATAGTGAGTCGTATTAATTTCGCGGGATCGAGATCTCGATCCTC
TACGCCGGACGCATCGTGGCCGGCATCACCGGCGCCACAGGTGCGGTTGCTGGCGCCTATATCGCCGACA
TCACCGATGGGGAAGATCGGGCTCGCCACTTCGGGCTCATGAGCGCTTGTTTCGGCGTGGGTATGGTGGC
AGGCCCCGTGGCCGGGGGACTGTTGGGCGCCATCTCCTTGCATGCACCATTCCTTGCGGCGGCGGTGCTC
AACGGCCTCAACCTACTACTGGGCTGCTTCCTAATGCAGGAGTCGCATAAGGGAGAGCGTCGAGATCCCG
GACACCATCGAATGGCGCAAAACCTTTCGCGGTATGGCATGATAGCGCCCGGAAGAGAGTCAATTCAGGG
TGGTGAATGTGAAACCAGTAACGTTATACGATGTCGCAGAGTATGCCGGTGTCTCTTATCAGACCGTTTC
CCGCGTGGTGAACCAGGCCAGCCACGTTTCTGCGAAAACGCGGGAAAAAGTGGAAGCGGCGATGGCGGAG
CTGAATTACATTCCCAACCGCGTGGCACAACAACTGGCGGGCAAACAGTCGTTGCTGATTGGCGTTGCCA
CCTCCAGTCTGGCCCTGCACGCGCCGTCGCAAATTGTCGCGGCGATTAAATCTCGCGCCGATCAACTGGG
TGCCAGCGTGGTGGTGTCGATGGTAGAACGAAGCGGCGTCGAAGCCTGTAAAGCGGCGGTGCACAATCTT
CTCGCGCAACGCGTCAGTGGGCTGATCATTAACTATCCGCTGGATGACCAGGATGCCATTGCTGTGGAAG
CTGCCTGCACTAATGTTCCGGCGTTATTTCTTGATGTCTCTGACCAGACACCCATCAACAGTATTATTTT
CTCCCATGAAGACGGTACGCGACTGGGCGTGGAGCATCTGGTCGCATTGGGTCACCAGCAAATCGCGCTG
TTAGCGGGCCCATTAAGTTCTGTCTCGGCGCGTCTGCGTCTGGCTGGCTGGCATAAATATCTCACTCGCA
ATCAAATTCAGCCGATAGCGGAACGGGAAGGCGACTGGAGTGCCATGTCCGGTTTTCAACAAACCATGCA
AATGCTGAATGAGGGCATCGTTCCCACTGCGATGCTGGTTGCCAACGATCAGATGGCGCTGGGCGCAATG
CGCGCCATTACCGAGTCCGGGCTGCGCGTTGGTGCGGATATCTCGGTAGTGGGATACGACGATACCGAAG
ACAGCTCATGTTATATCCCGCCGTTAACCACCATCAAACAGGATTTTCGCCTGCTGGGGCAAACCAGCGT
GGACCGCTTGCTGCAACTCTCTCAGGGCCAGGCGGTGAAGGGCAATCAGCTGTTGCCCGTCTCACTGGTG
AAAAGAAAAACCACCCTGGCGCCCAATACGCAAACCGCCTCTCCCCGCGCGTTGGCCGATTCATTAATGC
AGCTGGCACGACAGGTTTCCCGACTGGAAAGCGGGCAGTGAGCGCAACGCAATTAATGTAAGTTAGCTCA
CTCATTAGGCACCGGGATCTCGACCGATGCCCTTGAGAGCCTTCAACCCAGTCAGCTCCTTCCGGTGGGC
GCGGGGCATGACTATCGTCGCCGCACTTATGACTGTCTTCTTTATCATGCAACTCGTAGGACAGGTGCCG
GCAGCGCTCTGGGTCATTTTCGGCGAGGACCGCTTTCGCTGGAGCGCGACGATGATCGGCCTGTCGCTTG
CGGTATTCGGAATCTTGCACGCCCTCGCTCAAGCCTTCGTCACTGGTCCCGCCACCAAACGTTTCGGCGA
GAAGCAGGCCATTATCGCCGGCATGGCGGCCCCACGGGTGCGCATGATCGTGCTCCTGTCGTTGAGGACC
CGGCTAGGCTGGCGGGGTTGCCTTACTGGTTAGCAGAATGAATCACCGATACGCGAGCGAACGTGAAGCG
ACTGCTGCTGCAAAACGTCTGCGACCTGAGCAACAACATGAATGGTCTTCGGTTTCCGTGTTTCGTAAAG
TCTGGAAACGCGGAAGTCAGCGCCCTGCACCATTATGTTCCGGATCTGCATCGCAGGATGCTGCTGGCTA
CCCTGTGGAACACCTACATCTGTATTAACGAAGCGCTGGCATTGACCCTGAGTGATTTTTCTCTGGTCCC
GCCGCATCCATACCGCCAGTTGTTTACCCTCACAACGTTCCAGTAACCGGGCATGTTCATCATCAGTAAC
CCGTATCGTGAGCATCCTCTCTCGTTTCATCGGTATCATTACCCCCATGAACAGAAATCCCCCTTACACG
GAGGCATCAGTGACCAAACAGGAAAAAACCGCCCTTAACATGGCCCGCTTTATCAGAAGCCAGACATTAA
CGCTTCTGGAGAAACTCAACGAGCTGGACGCGGATGAACAGGCAGACATCTGTGAATCGCTTCACGACCA
CGCTGATGAGCTTTACCGCAGCTGCCTCGCGCGTTTCGGTGATGACGGTGAAAACCTCTGACACATGCAG
CTCCCGGAGACGGTCACAGCTTGTCTGTAAGCGGATGCCGGGAGCAGACAAGCCCGTCAGGGCGCGTCAG
CGGGTGTTGGCGGGTGTCGGGGCGCAGCCATGACCCAGTCACGTAGCGATAGCGGAGTGTATACTGGCTT
AACTATGCGGCATCAGAGCAGATTGTACTGAGAGTGCACCATTGCGGTGTGAAATACCGCACAGATGCGT
AAGGAGAAAATACCGCATCAGGCGCTCTTCCGCTTCCTCGCTCACTGACTCGCTGCGCTCGGTCGTTCGG
CTGCGGCGAGCGGTATCAGCTCACTCAAAGGCGGTAATACGGTTATCCACAGAATCAGGGGATAACGCAG
GAAAGAACATGTGAGCAAAAGGCCAGCAAAAGGCCAGGAACCGTAAAAAGGCCGCGTTGCTGGCGTTTTT
CCATAGGCTCCGCCCCCCTGACGAGCATCACAAAAATCGACGCTCAAGTCAGAGGTGGCGAAACCCGACA
GGACTATAAAGATACCAGGCGTTTCCCCCTGGAAGCTCCCTCGTGCGCTCTCCTGTTCCGACCCTGCCGC
TTACCGGATACCTGTCCGCCTTTCTCCCTTCGGGAAGCGTGGCGCTTTCTCATAGCTCACGCTGTAGGTA
TCTCAGTTCGGTGTAGGTCGTTCGCTCCAAGCTGGGCTGTGTGCACGAACCCCCCGTTCAGCCCGACCGC
TGCGCCTTATCCGGTAACTATCGTCTTGAGTCCAACCCGGTAAGACACGACTTATCGCCACTGGCAGCAG
CCACTGGTAACAGGATTAGCAGAGCGAGGTATGTAGGCGGTGCTACAGAGTTCTTGAAGTGGTGGCCTAA
CTACGGCTACACTAGAAGGACAGTATTTGGTATCTGCGCTCTGCTGAAGCCAGTTACCTTCGGAAAAAGA
GTTGGTAGCTCTTGATCCGGCAAACAAACCACCGCTGGTAGCGGTGGTTTTTTTGTTTGCAAGCAGCAGA
TTACGCGCAGAAAAAAAGGATCTCAAGAAGATCCTTTGATCTTTTCTACGGGGTCTGACGCTCAGTGGAA
CGAAAACTCACGTTAAGGGATTTTGGTCATGAACAATAAAACTGTCTGCTTACATAAACAGTAATACAAG
GGGTGTTATGAGCCATATTCAACGGGAAACGTCTTGCTCTAGGCCGCGATTAAATTCCAACATGGATGCT
GATTTATATGGGTATAAATGGGCTCGCGATAATGTCGGGCAATCAGGTGCGACAATCTATCGATTGTATG
GGAAGCCCGATGCGCCAGAGTTGTTTCTGAAACATGGCAAAGGTAGCGTTGCCAATGATGTTACAGATGA
GATGGTCAGACTAAACTGGCTGACGGAATTTATGCCTCTTCCGACCATCAAGCATTTTATCCGTACTCCT
GATGATGCATGGTTACTCACCACTGCGATCCCCGGGAAAACAGCATTCCAGGTATTAGAAGAATATCCTG
ATTCAGGTGAAAATATTGTTGATGCGCTGGCAGTGTTCCTGCGCCGGTTGCATTCGATTCCTGTTTGTAA
TTGTCCTTTTAACAGCGATCGCGTATTTCGTCTCGCTCAGGCGCAATCACGAATGAATAACGGTTTGGTT
GATGCGAGTGATTTTGATGACGAGCGTAATGGCTGGCCTGTTGAACAAGTCTGGAAAGAAATGCATAAAC
TTTTGCCATTCTCACCGGATTCAGTCGTCACTCATGGTGATTTCTCACTTGATAACCTTATTTTTGACGA
GGGGAAATTAATAGGTTGTATTGATGTTGGACGAGTCGGAATCGCAGACCGATACCAGGATCTTGCCATC
CTATGGAACTGCCTCGGTGAGTTTTCTCCTTCATTACAGAAACGGCTTTTTCAAAAATATGGTATTGATA
ATCCTGATATGAATAAATTGCAGTTTCATTTGATGCTCGATGAGTTTTTCTAAGAATTAATTCATGAGCG
GATACATATTTGAATGTATTTAGAAAAATAAACAAATAGGGGTTCCGCGCACATTTCCCCGAAAAGTGCC
ACCTAAATTGTAAGCGTTAATATTTTGTTAAAATTCGCGTTAAATTTTTGTTAAATCAGCTCATTTTTTA
ACCAATAGGCCGAAATCGGCAAAATCCCTTATAAATCAAAAGAATAGACCGAGATAGGGT
[37 nt withheld, positions 6221-6257]
AAAGAACGTGGACTCCAACGTCAAAGG
[49 nt withheld, positions 6285-6333]
T
[91 nt withheld, positions 6335-6425]
G
[124 nt withheld, positions 6427-6550]
CCCATTCGCCA
