>Addgene plasmid #201802 | pET28a AviTag-DogTag2-MBP | depositor partial sequence | sequence record 391637 | AviTag-DogTag2-MBP
ATGGGCAGCAGCCATCATCATCATCATCACAGCAGCGGCCTGGTGCCGCGCGGCAGCCATATGGGTCTGA
ATGATATTTTCGAAGCGCAGAAAATTGAATGGCATGAAGGTAGCGGAGATATTCCGGCTACATACGAATT
CACCGATGGTAAACATTATATCACCAATGAACCGCTGCCGCCGAAAGGTAGTGGTGAAAGTGGTAAAATC
GAAGAAGGTAAACTGGTAATCTGGATTAACGGCGATAAAGGCTATAACGGTCTCGCTGAAGTCGGTAAGA
AATTCGAGAAAGATACCGGAATTAAAGTCACCGTTGAGCATCCGGATAAACTGGAAGAGAAATTCCCACA
GGTTGCGGCAACTGGCGATGGCCCTGACATTATCTTCTGGGCACACGACCGCTTTGGTGGCTACGCTCAA
TCTGGCCTGTTGGCTGAAATCACCCCGGACAAAGCGTTCCAGGACAAGCTGTATCCGTTTACCTGGGATG
CCGTACGTTACAACGGCAAGCTGATTGCTTACCCGATCGCTGTTGAAGCGTTATCGCTGATTTATAACAA
AGATCTGCTGCCGAACCCGCCAAAAACCTGGGAAGAGATCCCGGCGCTGGATAAAGAACTGAAAGCGAAA
GGTAAGAGCGCGCTGATGTTCAACCTGCAAGAACCGTACTTCACCTGGCCGCTGATTGCTGCTGACGGGG
GTTATGCGTTCAAGTATGAAAACGGCAAGTACGACATTAAAGACGTGGGCGTGGATAACGCTGGCGCGAA
AGCGGGTCTGACCTTCCTGGTTGACCTGATTAAAAACAAACACATGAATGCAGACACCGATTACTCCATC
GCAGAAGCTGCCTTTAATAAAGGCGAAACAGCGATGACCATCAACGGCCCGTGGGCATGGTCCAACATCG
ACACCAGCAAAGTGAATTATGGTGTAACGGTACTGCCGACCTTCAAGGGTCAACCATCCAAACCGTTCGT
TGGCGTGCTGAGCGCAGGTATTAACGCCGCCAGTCCGAACAAAGAGCTGGCAAAAGAGTTCCTCGAAAAC
TATCTGCTGACTGATGAAGGTCTGGAAGCGGTTAATAAAGACAAACCGCTGGGTGCCGTAGCGCTGAAGT
CTTACGAGGAAGAGTTGGCGAAAGATCCACGTATTGCCGCCACTATGGAAAACGCCCAGAAAGGTGAAAT
CATGCCGAACATCCCGCAGATGTCCGCTTTCTGGTATGCCGTGCGTACTGCGGTGATCAACGCCGCCAGC
GGTCGTCAGACTGTCGATGAAGCCCTGAAAGACGCGCAGACTAATTCGAGCTCGTAA
